>Addgene plasmid #125232 | pFPGW-UAS-Citrine | addgene full sequence | sequence record 244584 | Addgene NGS Result
TCGACGGATCGGGAGATCTCCCGATCCCCTATGGTGCACTCTCAGTACAATCTGCTCTGATGCCGCATAG
TTAAGCCAGTATCTGCTCCCTGCTTGTGTGTTGGAGGTCGCTGAGTAGTGCGCGAGCAAAATTTAAGCTA
CAACAAGGCAAGGCTTGACCGACAATTGCATGAAGAATCTGCTTAGGGTTAGGCGTTTTGCGCTGCTTCG
CGATGTACGGGCCAGATATACGCGTTGACATTGATTATTGACTAGTTATTAATAGTAATCAATTACGGGG
TCATTAGTTCATAGCCCATATATGGAGTTCCGCGTTACATAACTTACGGTAAATGGCCCGCCTGGCTGAC
CGCCCAACGACCCCCGCCCATTGACGTCAATAATGACGTATGTTCCCATAGTAACGCCAATAGGGACTTT
CCATTGACGTCAATGGGTGGAGTATTTACGGTAAACTGCCCACTTGGCAGTACATCAAGTGTATCATATG
CCAAGCACGCCCCCTATTGACGTCAATGACGGTAAATGGCCCGCCTGGCATTATGCCCAGTACATGACCT
TATGGGACTTTCCTACTTGGCAGTACATCTACGTATTAGTCATCGCTATTACCATGGTGATGCGGTTTTG
GCAGTACATCAATGGGCGTGGATAGCGGTTTGACTCACGGGGATTTCCAAGTCTCCACCCCATTGACGTC
AATGGGAGTTTGTTTTGGCACCAAAATCAACGGGACTTTCCAAAATGTCGTAACAACTCCGCCCCATTGA
CGCAAATGGGCGGTAGGCGTGTACGGTGGGAGGTCTATATAAGCAGCGCGTTTTGCCTGTACTGGGTCTC
TCTGGTTAGACCAGATCTGAGCCTGGGAGCTCTCTGGCTAACTAGGGAACCCACTGCTTAAGCCTCAATA
AAGCTTGCCTTGAGTGCTTCAAGTAGTGTGTGCCCGTCTGTTGTGTGACTCTGGTAACTAGAGATCCCTC
AGACCCTTTTAGTCAGTGTGGAAAATCTCTAGCAGTGGCGCCCGAACAGGGACTTGAAAGCGAAAGGGAA
ACCAGAGGAGCTCTCTCGACGCAGGACTCGGCTTGCTGAAGCGCGCACGGCAAGAGGCGAGGGGCGGCGA
CTGGTGAGTACGCCAAAAATTTTGACTAGCGGAGGCTAGAAGGAGAGAGATGGGTGCGAGAGCGTCAGTA
TTAAGCGGGGGAGAATTAGATCGCGATGGGAAAAAATTCGGTTAAGGCCAGGGGGAAAGAAAAAATATAA
ATTAAAACATATAGTATGGGCAAGCAGGGAGCTAGAACGATTCGCAGTTAATCCTGGCCTGTTAGAAACA
TCAGAAGGCTGTAGACAAATACTGGGACAGCTACAACCATCCCTTCAGACAGGATCAGAAGAACTTAGAT
CATTATATAATACAGTAGCAACCCTCTATTGTGTGCATCAAAGGATAGAGATAAAAGACACCAAGGAAGC
TTTAGACAAGATAGAGGAAGAGCAAAACAAAAGTAAGACCACCGCACAGCAAGCGGCCGCTGATCTTCAG
ACCTGGAGGAGGAGATATGAGGGACAATTGGAGAAGTGAATTATATAAATATAAAGTAGTAAAAATTGAA
CCATTAGGAGTAGCACCCACCAAGGCAAAGAGAAGAGTGGTGCAGAGAGAAAAAAGAGCAGTGGGAATAG
GAGCTTTGTTCCTTGGGTTCTTGGGAGCAGCAGGAAGCACTATGGGCGCAGCGTCAATGACGCTGACGGT
ACAGGCCAGACAATTATTGTCTGGTATAGTGCAGCAGCAGAACAATTTGCTGAGGGCTATTGAGGCGCAA
CAGCATCTGTTGCAACTCACAGTCTGGGGCATCAAGCAGCTCCAGGCAAGAATCCTGGCTGTGGAAAGAT
ACCTAAAGGATCAACAGCTCCTGGGGATTTGGGGTTGCTCTGGAAAACTCATTTGCACCACTGCTGTGCC
TTGGAATGCTAGTTGGAGTAATAAATCTCTGGAACAGATTTGGAATCACACGACCTGGATGGAGTGGGAC
AGAGAAATTAACAATTACACAAGCTTAATACACTCCTTAATTGAAGAATCGCAAAACCAGCAAGAAAAGA
ATGAACAAGAATTATTGGAATTAGATAAATGGGCAAGTTTGTGGAATTGGTTTAACATAACAAATTGGCT
GTGGTATATAAAATTATTCATAATGATAGTAGGAGGCTTGGTAGGTTTAAGAATAGTTTTTGCTGTATTT
TCTATAGTGAATAGAGTTAGGCAGGGATATTCACCATTATCGTTTCAGACCCACCTCCCAACCCCGAGGG
GACCCGACAGGCCCGAAGGAATAGAAGAAGAAGGTGGAGAGAGAGACAGAGACAGATCCATTCGATTAGT
GAACGGATCGGCACTGCGTGCGCCAATTCTGCAGACAAATGGCAGTATTCATCCACAATTTTAAAAGAAA
AGGGGGGATTGGGGGGTACAGTGCAGGGGAAAGAATAGTAGACATAATAGCAACAGACATACAAACTAAA
GAATTACAAAAACAAATTACAAAAATTCAAAATTTTCGGGTTTATTACAGGGACAGCAGAGATCCAGTTT
GGTTAATTAACAATTGGCAAAAAGCTTAGGCCTCCAAGGCGGAGTACTGTCCTCCGGGCTGGCGGAGTAC
TGTCCTCCGGCAAGGTCGGAGTACTGTCCTCCGACACTAGAGGTCGGAGTACTGTCCTCCGACGCAAGGC
GGAGTACTGTCCTCCGGGCTGCGGAGTACTGTCCTCCGGCAAGGTCGGAGTACTGTCCTCCGACACTAGA
GGTCGGAGTACTGTCCTCCGACGCAAGGTCGGAGTACTGTCCTCCGACACTAGAGGTCGGAGTACTGTCC
TCCGACGCAAGGTCGGAGTACTGTCCTCCGACACTAGAGGTCGGAGTACTGTCCTCCGACGCAAGGCGGA
GTACTGTCCTCCGGGCTGGCGGAGTACTGTCCTCCGGCAAGGGTCGACTCTAGAGGGTATATAATGGATC
CCATCGCGTCTCAGCCTCACTTTGAGCTCCTCCACACGAATTCCCCGATACCGTCGATTCAAGGAGCTTG
CTTGTTCTTTTTGCAGAAGCTCAGAATAAACGCTCAACTTTGGCAGATCTACCAAGCTTGGTACCGAGCT
CGGATCCACTAGTGATCCCCGGGTACCGGTCGCCACCATGGTGAGCAAGGGCGAGGAGCTGTTCACCGGG
GTGGTGCCCATCCTGGTCGAGCTGGACGGCGACGTAAACGGCCACAAGTTCAGCGTGTCCGGCGAGGGCG
AGGGCGATGCCACCTACGGCAAGCTGACCCTGAAGTTCATCTGCACCACCGGCAAGCTGCCCGTGCCCTG
GCCCACCCTCGTGACCACCTTCGGCTACGGCCTGATGTGCTTCGCCCGCTACCCCGACCACATGAAGCAG
CACGACTTCTTCAAGTCCGCCATGCCCGAAGGCTACGTCCAGGAGCGCACCATCTTCTTCAAGGACGACG
GCAACTACAAGACCCGCGCCGAGGTGAAGTTCGAGGGCGACACCCTGGTGAACCGCATCGAGCTGAAGGG
CATCGACTTCAAGGAGGACGGCAACATCCTGGGGCACAAGCTGGAGTACAACTACAACAGCCACAACGTC
TATATCATGGCCGACAAGCAGAAGAACGGCATCAAGGTGAACTTCAAGATCCGCCACAACATCGAGGACG
GCAGCGTGCAGCTCGCCGACCACTACCAGCAGAACACCCCCATCGGCGACGGCCCCGTGCTGCTGCCCGA
CAACCACTACCTGAGCTACCAGTCCGCCCTGAGCAAAGACCCCAACGAGAAGCGCGATCACATGGTCCTG
CTGGAGTTCGTGACCGCCGCCGGGATCACTCTCGGCATGGACGAGCTGTACAAGGACCTTTGAGGCGCGC
CCCTGCAGGGAATTCGATATCAAGCTTATCGATAATCAACCTCTGGATTACAAAATTTGTGAAAGATTGA
CTGGTATTCTTAACTATGTTGCTCCTTTTACGCTATGTGGATACGCTGCTTTAATGCCTTTGTATCATGC
TATTGCTTCCCGTATGGCTTTCATTTTCTCCTCCTTGTATAAATCCTGGTTGCTGTCTCTTTATGAGGAG
TTGTGGCCCGTTGTCAGGCAACGTGGCGTGGTGTGCACTGTGTTTGCTGACGCAACCCCCACTGGTTGGG
GCATTGCCACCACCTGTCAGCTCCTTTCCGGGACTTTCGCTTTCCCCCTCCCTATTGCCACGGCGGAACT
CATCGCCGCCTGCCTTGCCCGCTGCTGGACAGGGGCTCGGCTGTTGGGCACTGACAATTCCGTGGTGTTG
TCGGGGAAATCATCGTCCTTTCCTTGGCTGCTCGCCTGTGTTGCCACCTGGATTCTGCGCGGGACGTCCT
TCTGCTACGTCCCTTCGGCCCTCAATCCAGCGGACCTTCCTTCCCGCGGCCTGCTGCCGGCTCTGCGGCC
TCTTCCGCGTCTTCGCCTTCGCCCTCAGACGAGTCGGATCTCCCTTTGGGCCGCCTCCCCGCATCGATAC
CGTCGACCTCGAGACCTAGAAAAACATGGAGCAATCACAAGTAGCAATACAGCAGCTACCAATGCTGATT
GTGCCTGGCTAGAAGCACAAGAGGAGGAGGAGGTGGGTTTTCCAGTCACACCTCAGGTACCTTTAAGACC
AATGACTTACAAGGCAGCTGTAGATCTTAGCCACTTTTTAAAAGAAAAGGGGGGACTGGAAGGGCTAATT
CACTCCCAACGAAGACAAGATATCCTTGATCTGTGGATCTACCACACACAAGGCTACTTCCCTGATTGGC
AGAACTACACACCAGGGCCAGGGATCAGATATCCACTGACCTTTGGATGGTGCTACAAGCTAGTACCAGT
TGAGCAAGAGAAGGTAGAAGAAGCCAATGAAGGAGAGAACACCCGCTTGTTACACCCTGTGAGCCTGCAT
GGGATGGATGACCCGGAGAGAGAAGTATTAGAGTGGAGGTTTGACAGCCGCCTAGCATTTCATCACATGG
CCCGAGAGCTGCATCCGGACTGTACTGGGTCTCTCTGGTTAGACCAGATCTGAGCCTGGGAGCTCTCTGG
CTAACTAGGGAACCCACTGCTTAAGCCTCAATAAAGCTTGCCTTGAGTGCTTCAAGTAGTGTGTGCCCGT
CTGTTGTGTGACTCTGGTAACTAGAGATCCCTCAGACCCTTTTAGTCAGTGTGGAAAATCTCTAGCAGGG
CCCGTTTAAACCCGCTGATCAGCCTCGACTGTGCCTTCTAGTTGCCAGCCATCTGTTGTTTGCCCCTCCC
CCGTGCCTTCCTTGACCCTGGAAGGTGCCACTCCCACTGTCCTTTCCTAATAAAATGAGGAAATTGCATC
GCATTGTCTGAGTAGGTGTCATTCTATTCTGGGGGGTGGGGTGGGGCAGGACAGCAAGGGGGAGGATTGG
GAAGACAATAGCAGGCATGCTGGGGATGCGGCGGGCTCTATGGCTTCTGAGGCGGAAAGAACCAGCTGGG
GCTCTAGGGGGTATCCCC
[124 nt withheld, positions 5549-5672]
C
[91 nt withheld, positions 5674-5764]
A
[49 nt withheld, positions 5766-5814]
CCTTTGACGTTGGAGTCCACGTTCTTT
[37 nt withheld, positions 5842-5878]
ACCCTATCTCGGTCTATTCTTTTGATTTATAAGGGATTTTGCCGATTTCGGCCTATTGGTTAAAAAATGA
GCTGATTTAACAAAAATTTAACGCGAATTAATTCTGTGGAATGTGTGTCAGTTAGGGTGTGGAAAGTCCC
CAGGCTCCCCAGCAGGCAGAAGTATGCAAAGCATGCATCTCAATTAGTCAGCAACCAGGTGTGGAAAGTC
CCCAGGCTCCCCAGCAGGCAGAAGTATGCAAAGCATGCATCTCAATTAGTCAGCAACCATAGTCCCGCCC
CTAACTCCGCCCATCCCGCCCCTAACTCCGCCCAGTTCCGCCCATTCTCCGCCCCATGGCTGACTAATTT
TTTTTATTTATGCAGAGGCCGAGGCCGCCTCTGCCTCTGAGCTATTCCAGAAGTAGTGAGGAGGCTTTTT
TGGAGGCCTAGGCTTTTGCAAAAAGCTCCCGGGAGCTTGTATATCCATTTTCGGATCTGATCAGCACGTG
TTGACAATTAATCATCGGCATAGTATATCGGCATAGTATAATACGACAAGGTGAGGAACTAAACCATGGC
CAAGTTGACCAGTGCCGTTCCGGTGCTCACCGCGCGCGACGTCGCCGGAGCGGTCGAGTTCTGGACCGAC
CGGCTCGGGTTCTCCCGGGACTTCGTGGAGGACGACTTCGCCGGTGTGGTCCGGGACGACGTGACCCTGT
TCATCAGCGCGGTCCAGGACCAGGTGGTGCCGGACAACACCCTGGCCTGGGTGTGGGTGCGCGGCCTGGA
CGAGCTGTACGCCGAGTGGTCGGAGGTCGTGTCCACGAACTTCCGGGACGCCTCCGGGCCGGCCATGACC
GAGATCGGCGAGCAGCCGTGGGGGCGGGAGTTCGCCCTGCGCGACCCGGCCGGCAACTGCGTGCACTTCG
TGGCCGAGGAGCAGGACTGACACGTGCTACGAGATTTCGATTCCACCGCCGCCTTCTATGAAAGGTTGGG
CTTCGGAATCGTTTTCCGGGACGCCGGCTGGATGATCCTCCAGCGCGGGGATCTCATGCTGGAGTTCTTC
GCCCACCCCAACTTGTTTATTGCAGCTTATAATGGTTACAAATAAAGCAATAGCATCACAAATTTCACAA
ATAAAGCATTTTTTTCACTGCATTCTAGTTGTGGTTTGTCCAAACTCATCAATGTATCTTATCATGTCTG
TATACCGTCGACCTCTAGCTAGAGCTTGGCGTAATCATGGTCATAGCTGTTTCCTGTGTGAAATTGTTAT
CCGCTCACAATTCCACACAACATACGAGCCGGAAGCATAAAGTGTAAAGCCTGGGGTGCCTAATGAGTGA
GCTAACTCACATTAATTGCGTTGCGCTCACTGCCCGCTTTCCAGTCGGGAAACCTGTCGTGCCAGCTGCA
TTAATGAATCGGCCAACGCGCGGGGAGAGGCGGTTTGCGTATTGGGCGCTCTTCCGCTTCCTCGCTCACT
GACTCGCTGCGCTCGGTCGTTCGGCTGCGGCGAGCGGTATCAGCTCACTCAAAGGCGGTAATACGGTTAT
CCACAGAATCAGGGGATAACGCAGGAAAGAACATGTGAGCAAAAGGCCAGCAAAAGGCCAGGAACCGTAA
AAAGGCCGCGTTGCTGGCGTTTTTCCATAGGCTCCGCCCCCCTGACGAGCATCACAAAAATCGACGCTCA
AGTCAGAGGTGGCGAAACCCGACAGGACTATAAAGATACCAGGCGTTTCCCCCTGGAAGCTCCCTCGTGC
GCTCTCCTGTTCCGACCCTGCCGCTTACCGGATACCTGTCCGCCTTTCTCCCTTCGGGAAGCGTGGCGCT
TTCTCATAGCTCACGCTGTAGGTATCTCAGTTCGGTGTAGGTCGTTCGCTCCAAGCTGGGCTGTGTGCAC
GAACCCCCCGTTCAGCCCGACCGCTGCGCCTTATCCGGTAACTATCGTCTTGAGTCCAACCCGGTAAGAC
ACGACTTATCGCCACTGGCAGCAGCCACTGGTAACAGGATTAGCAGAGCGAGGTATGTAGGCGGTGCTAC
AGAGTTCTTGAAGTGGTGGCCTAACTACGGCTACACTAGAAGAACAGTATTTGGTATCTGCGCTCTGCTG
AAGCCAGTTACCTTCGGAAAAAGAGTTGGTAGCTCTTGATCCGGCAAACAAACCACCGCTGGTAGCGGTG
GTTTTTTTGTTTGCAAGCAGCAGATTACGCGCAGAAAAAAAGGATCTCAAGAAGATCCTTTGATCTTTTC
TACGGGGTCTGACGCTCAGTGGAACGAAAACTCACGTTAAGGGATTTTGGTCATGAGATTATCAAAAAGG
ATCTTCACCTAGATCCTTTTAAATTAAAAATGAAGTTTTAAATCAATCTAAAGTATATATGAGTAAACTT
GGTCTGACAGTTACCAATGCTTAATCAGTGAGGCACCTATCTCAGCGATCTGTCTATTTCGTTCATCCAT
AGTTGCCTGACTCCCCGTCGTGTAGATAACTACGATACGGGAGGGCTTACCATCTGGCCCCAGTGCTGCA
ATGATACCGCGAGACCCACGCTCACCGGCTCCAGATTTATCAGCAATAAACCAGCCAGCCGGAAGGGCCG
AGCGCAGAAGTGGTCCTGCAACTTTATCCGCCTCCATCCAGTCTATTAATTGTTGCCGGGAAGCTAGAGT
AAGTAGTTCGCCAGTTAATAGTTTGCGCAACGTTGTTGCCATTGCTACAGGCATCGTGGTGTCACGCTCG
TCGTTTGGTATGGCTTCATTCAGCTCCGGTTCCCAACGATCAAGGCGAGTTACATGATCCCCCATGTTGT
GCAAAAAAGCGGTTAGCTCCTTCGGTCCTCCGATCGTTGTCAGAAGTAAGTTGGCCGCAGTGTTATCACT
CATGGTTATGGCAGCACTGCATAATTCTCTTACTGTCATGCCATCCGTAAGATGCTTTTCTGTGACTGGT
GAGTACTCAACCAAGTCATTCTGAGAATAGTGTATGCGGCGACCGAGTTGCTCTTGCCCGGCGTCAATAC
GGGATAATACCGCGCCACATAGCAGAACTTTAAAAGTGCTCATCATTGGAAAACGTTCTTCGGGGCGAAA
ACTCTCAAGGATCTTACCGCTGTTGAGATCCAGTTCGATGTAACCCACTCGTGCACCCAACTGATCTTCA
GCATCTTTTACTTTCACCAGCGTTTCTGGGTGAGCAAAAACAGGAAGGCAAAATGCCGCAAAAAAGGGAA
TAAGGGCGACACGGAAATGTTGAATACTCATACTCTTCCTTTTTCAATATTATTGAAGCATTTATCAGGG
TTATTGTCTCATGAGCGGATACATATTTGAATGTATTTAGAAAAATAAACAAATAGGGGTTCCGCGCACA
TTTCCCCGAAAAGTGCCACCTGACG
Features (pLannotate 1.2.2; 39 found; start..end, strand, type, name):
     30..82      -  misc_feature   bom (fragment): basis of mobility region from pBR322
    237..616     +  enhancer       CMV enhancer: human cytomegalovirus immediate early enhancer
    617..816     +  promoter       CMV promoter: human cytomegalovirus (CMV) immediate early promoter
    834..1014    +  LTR            5' LTR (truncated): truncated 5' long terminal repeat (LTR) from HIV-1
   1061..1186    +  misc_feature   HIV-1 Ψ: packaging signal of human immunodeficiency virus type 1
   1170..1533    +  CDS            HIV-1 gag (fragment): gag protein from human immunodeficiency virus 1; gag
   1679..1912    +  misc_feature   RRE: The Rev response element (RRE) of HIV-1 allows for Rev-dependent mRNA export from the nucleus to the cytoplasm.
   2289..2389    +  CDS            Rev (fragment): human immunodeficiency virus 1 (HIV-1) Rev protein; rev; enhances nuclear export of unspliced and incompletely spliced viral mRNAs
   2439..2556    +  misc_feature   cPPT/CTS: central polypurine tract and central termination sequence of HIV-1
   2677..2694    +  protein_bind   5X UAS (fragment): five tandem copies of the "ScaI site" 17-mer CGGAGTACTGTCCTCCG, an upstream activating sequence (UAS) that efficiently binds yeast Gal4 (Webster et al., 1988; Pfeiffer et al., 2010) GAL4
   2705..2722    +  protein_bind   5X UAS (fragment): five tandem copies of the "ScaI site" 17-mer CGGAGTACTGTCCTCCG, an upstream activating sequence (UAS) that efficiently binds yeast Gal4 (Webster et al., 1988; Pfeiffer et al., 2010) GAL4
   2776..2793    +  protein_bind   5X UAS (fragment): five tandem copies of the "ScaI site" 17-mer CGGAGTACTGTCCTCCG, an upstream activating sequence (UAS) that efficiently binds yeast Gal4 (Webster et al., 1988; Pfeiffer et al., 2010) GAL4
   2804..2821    +  protein_bind   5X UAS (fragment): five tandem copies of the "ScaI site" 17-mer CGGAGTACTGTCCTCCG, an upstream activating sequence (UAS) that efficiently binds yeast Gal4 (Webster et al., 1988; Pfeiffer et al., 2010) GAL4
   2830..2847    +  protein_bind   5X UAS (fragment): five tandem copies of the "ScaI site" 17-mer CGGAGTACTGTCCTCCG, an upstream activating sequence (UAS) that efficiently binds yeast Gal4 (Webster et al., 1988; Pfeiffer et al., 2010) GAL4
   2858..2875    +  protein_bind   5X UAS (fragment): five tandem copies of the "ScaI site" 17-mer CGGAGTACTGTCCTCCG, an upstream activating sequence (UAS) that efficiently binds yeast Gal4 (Webster et al., 1988; Pfeiffer et al., 2010) GAL4
   2884..2901    +  protein_bind   5X UAS (fragment): five tandem copies of the "ScaI site" 17-mer CGGAGTACTGTCCTCCG, an upstream activating sequence (UAS) that efficiently binds yeast Gal4 (Webster et al., 1988; Pfeiffer et al., 2010) GAL4
   2912..2929    +  protein_bind   5X UAS (fragment): five tandem copies of the "ScaI site" 17-mer CGGAGTACTGTCCTCCG, an upstream activating sequence (UAS) that efficiently binds yeast Gal4 (Webster et al., 1988; Pfeiffer et al., 2010) GAL4
   2991..3008    +  promoter       minP (fragment): minimal TATA-box promoter with low basal activity
   3081..3123    +  5'UTR          Xenopus globin 5'-UTR: translational enhancer from the 5'-UTR of the major beta-globin gene of Xenopus laevis
   3188..3904    +  CDS            Citrine: Citrine is a basic (constitutively fluorescent) yellow fluorescent protein published in 2001, derived from Aequorea victoria. It has moderate acid sensitivity.
   3929..3954    +  misc_feature   MCS (fragment): pBluescript multiple cloning site
   3954..4542    +  misc_feature   WPRE: woodchuck hepatitis virus posttranscriptional regulatory element
   4479..5060    +  CDS            nef (fragment): NEF_HV1H2 - Experimental evidence at protein level: Swiss-Prot protein existence level 1. Extracellular Nef protein targets CD4(+) T-lymphocytes for apoptosis by interacting with CXCR4 surface receptors. From Human immunodeficiency virus type 1 group M subtype B (isolate HXB2) (HIV-1).
   5067..5247    +  LTR            5' LTR (truncated): truncated 5' long terminal repeat (LTR) from HIV-1
   5279..5486    +  polyA_signal   bGH poly(A) signal: bovine growth hormone polyadenylation signal
   5507..5528    +  promoter       SV40 promoter (fragment): SV40 enhancer and early promoter
   5549..5977    +  rep_origin     f1 ori (sequence partly withheld): f1 bacteriophage origin of replication; arrow indicates direction of (+) strand synthesis
   5991..6320    +  promoter       SV40 promoter: SV40 enhancer and early promoter
   6368..6415    +  promoter       EM7 promoter: synthetic bacterial promoter&nbsp
   6434..6808    +  CDS            BleoR: antibiotic-binding protein; Sh ble from Streptoalloteichus hindustanus; confers resistance to bleomycin, phleomycin, and Zeocin™
   6818..6943    +  CDS            ble (fragment): BLE_KLEPN - Experimental evidence at protein level: Swiss-Prot protein existence level 1. Binding protein with a strong affinity to the bleomycin family of antibiotics. Binds to CL990; an antimitotic-antibiotic compound. From Klebsiella pneumoniae.
   6938..7059    +  polyA_signal   SV40 poly(A) signal: SV40 polyadenylation signal
   7132..7148    -  protein_bind   lac operator: The lac repressor binds to the lac operator to inhibit transcription in E. coli. This inhibition can be relieved by adding lactose or isopropyl-β-D-thiogalactopyranoside (IPTG). lac repressor encoded by lacI
   7156..7186    -  promoter       lac promoter: promoter for the E. coli lac operon
   7201..7222    -  protein_bind   CAP binding site: CAP binding activates transcription in the presence of cAMP. E. coli catabolite activator protein
   7235..7327    -  CDS            lacI (fragment): lac repressor; lacI; The lac repressor binds to the lac operator to inhibit transcription in E. coli. This inhibition can be relieved by adding lactose or isopropyl-β-D-thiogalactopyranoside (IPTG).
   7510..8098    -  rep_origin     ori: high-copy-number ColE1/pMB1/pBR322/pUC origin of replication
   8269..9129    -  CDS            AmpR: β-lactamase; bla; confers resistance to ampicillin, carbenicillin, and related antibiotics
   9130..9234    -  promoter       AmpR promoter: bla
