[The description below was written by a language model from this plasmid's Addgene catalogue record and pLannotate feature annotations shown in this document.]
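Description:
pFPGW-UAS-Citrine is a 9.3 kb HIV-1-based lentiviral transfer plasmid built on the FPGW backbone and intended for producing lentivirus that delivers a Gal4-responsive yellow fluorescent reporter into mammalian cells. In bacteria it replicates from a high-copy ColE1/pUC-type origin and is selected with ampicillin through the AmpR (β-lactamase) gene. An f1 origin is also present. Outside the viral region, the backbone carries an SV40 promoter/EM7 promoter–BleoR cassette with an SV40 poly(A) signal, which could confer bleomycin/Zeocin resistance, although the catalogue entry lists only ampicillin.

The viral genome is transcribed from a CMV enhancer/promoter fused to a truncated 5' LTR, an arrangement that generally makes genomic RNA production Tat-independent. This is followed by the Ψ packaging signal with a gag fragment, the Rev response element for Rev-dependent nuclear export, and the cPPT/CTS. The payload consists of eight annotated copies of the Gal4-binding UAS 17-mer placed upstream of a minimal TATA-box promoter with low basal activity, a Xenopus β-globin 5'-UTR translational enhancer, and the Citrine coding sequence. WPRE follows to boost transcript stability and expression. The cassette ends with a truncated LTR, annotated by the software as a 5' LTR but positioned as the 3' LTR, and a bGH poly(A) signal.

Because the minimal promoter is largely silent on its own, Citrine should be expressed only when a Gal4 DNA-binding-domain transcription factor is present and active. This makes the construct a fluorescent readout for Gal4-based transcriptional reporter systems. The associated publication concerns transcriptional readout of cellular protein–protein interactions.
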