Addgene plasmid #125232: pFPGW-UAS-Citrine
Purpose: For generating UAS-Citrine lentivirus
Depositing lab: Alice Ting. Depositing organization: Stanford University. Publication: Luciferase-LOV BRET enables versatile and specific transcriptional readout of cellular protein-protein interactions. Kim CK, Cho KF, Kim MW, Ting AY. eLife. 2019 Apr 3;8. pii: 43826. doi: 10.7554/eLife.43826. PubMed 30942168.
Backbone
  Vector backbone: FPGW
  Vector type: Mammalian Expression, Lentiviral
Growth in bacteria
  Bacterial resistance: Ampicillin, 100 μg/mL
  Growth temperature: 37°C
  Growth strain: NEB Stable
  Copy number: Unknown
Gene/Insert
  Gene/Insert name: UAS-Citrine
  Species: Synthetic
  Promoter: UAS
  Cloning method: Unknown
  Sequencing primers: 5′ custom; 3′ WPRE-R
Terms and licenses: Academic/Nonprofit Terms; Industry Terms: Not Available to Industry
How to cite: pFPGW-UAS-Citrine was a gift from Alice Ting (Addgene plasmid # 125232 ; http://n2t.net/addgene:125232 ; RRID:Addgene_125232)
